Addgene plasmid #111429: pV1200
Purpose: CaCas9/gRNA Solo entry plasmid for cloning guides - contains stuffer with BsmBI sites - integrates at ENO1 - Recyclable for serial mutagenesis (Sap2-FLP)
Depositing lab: Gerald Fink. Depositing organization: Whitehead Institute for Biomedical Research. Publication: A CRISPR system permits genetic engineering of essential genes and gene families. Vyas VK, Barrasa MI, Fink GR. Sci Adv. 2015;1(3):e1500248. 10.1126/sciadv.1500248 PubMed 25977940.
Backbone
  Vector backbone: pV1025/pV1093
  Backbone manufacturer: Valmik Vyas
  Vector type: Yeast Expression, CRISPR
  Selectable markers: Ampicillin
Growth in bacteria
  Bacterial resistance: Nourseothricin (clonNat), 50 μg/mL
  Growth temperature: 37°C
  Growth strain: DH5alpha
  Copy number: High Copy
Gene/Insert
  Gene/Insert name: CaCas9/sgRNA-BsmBI stuffer
  gRNA/shRNA sequence: sgRNA-BsmBI stuffer
  Species: Synthetic
  Cloning method: Gibson Cloning
Terms and licenses: Academic/Nonprofit Terms; Industry Terms: Not Available to Industry
How to cite: pV1200 was a gift from Gerald Fink (Addgene plasmid # 111429 ; http://n2t.net/addgene:111429 ; RRID:Addgene_111429)
