[The description below was written by a language model from this plasmid's Addgene catalogue record and pLannotate feature annotations shown in this document.]
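Description:
pV1200 is a 16.3 kb "Solo" CRISPR entry plasmid for genome editing in Candida albicans. It is derived from pV1025/pV1093 on a pBluescript-type backbone and carries both the Cas9 nuclease and the guide RNA cassette on one integrating construct. In E. coli it is maintained by a high-copy ColE1/pUC origin, with an f1 origin and lacZα/T7/T3 remnants also present. The feature table shows an AmpR (β-lactamase) gene as well as a streptothricin acetyltransferase (nourseothricin resistance) gene flanked by the Ashbya gossypii TEF promoter and terminator. The catalogue lists nourseothricin as the bacterial selection and ampicillin under selectable markers, an assignment that looks swapped relative to typical usage, although both markers are present.

The payload is a Candida-adapted Cas9 (CaCas9) reading frame followed by a 3xFLAG tag and the CYC1 terminator; its promoter is not annotated. The S. pyogenes gRNA scaffold is preceded by a stuffer bearing BsmBI sites, which is replaced with the guide sequence of choice. The promoter driving the sgRNA is likewise not annotated. Flanking segments matching fungal genes (an EAF6 fragment at one end, BNA5- and APS3-like hits at the other) presumably represent the genomic homology that targets integration to the ENO1 locus named in the record.

A FLP recombinase gene, described in the record as Sap2-FLP and so presumably under the SAP2 promoter, sits with the nourseothricin marker and sgRNA cassette between minimal FRT sites. Inducing FLP excises this region, so the marker can be recycled and further rounds of editing performed for serial mutagenesis in one strain.
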