Features (pLannotate 1.2.2; 29 found; start..end, strand, type, name):
     45..473     -  rep_origin     f1 ori (sequence partly withheld): f1 bacteriophage origin of replication; arrow indicates direction of (+) strand synthesis
    478..633     -  CDS            lacZα (fragment): LacZα fragment of β-galactosidase; lacZ fragment
    641..659     +  promoter       T7 promoter: promoter for bacteriophage T7 RNA polymerase
    687..1280    -  CDS            EAF6 (fragment): EAF6_CANAL - Protein inferred from homology: Swiss-Prot protein existence level 3. Component of the NuA4 histone acetyltransferase complex which is involved in transcriptional activation of selected genes principally by acetylation of nucleosomal histone H4 and H2A. The NuA4 complex is also involved in DNA repair (By similarity). From Candida albicans (strain SC5314 / ATCC MYA-2876) (Yeast).
   2245..6348    +  CDS            cas9: CAS9_STRP1 - Also known as csn1 From Streptococcus pyogenes serotype M1.
   6430..6495    +  CDS            3xFLAG: three tandem FLAG® epitope tags, followed by an enterokinase cleavage site
   6560..6807    +  terminator     CYC1 terminator: S. cerevisiae CYC1; transcription terminator for CYC1
   6810..6827    -  misc_feature   MCS (fragment): pBluescript multiple cloning site
   6827..6860    -  protein_bind   FRT (minimal): supports FLP-mediated excision but not integration (Turan and Bode, 2011) FLP recombinase from the Saccharomyces cerevisiae 2μ plasmid
   6861..6878    -  misc_feature   MCS (fragment): pBluescript multiple cloning site
   7957..9228    +  CDS            FLP: site-specific recombinase FLP is a site-specific recombinase from Saccharomyces cerevisiae. Recombination occurs at FRT sequences.
   9655..9852    -  terminator     TEF terminator: Ashbya gossypii TEF terminator
   9870..10439   -  CDS            sta: STA_STRLA - Experimental evidence at protein level: Swiss-Prot protein existence level 1. Involved in resistance to streptothricin, a broad-spectrum antibiotic produced by streptomycetes. Detoxifies streptothricin via acetylation of the beta amino group of the first beta-lysyl moiety of streptothricin. From Streptomyces lavendulae.
  10453..10796   -  promoter       TEF promoter: Ashbya gossypii TEF promoter
  10947..11034   -  ncRNA          tRNA: Accession: RF00005 - tRNA
  11043..11115   -  ncRNA          tRNA: Accession: RF00005 - tRNA
  11864..11939   +  misc_RNA       gRNA scaffold: guide RNA scaffold for the Streptococcus pyogenes CRISPR/Cas9 system
  12019..12052   +  protein_bind   FRT (minimal): supports FLP-mediated excision but not integration (Turan and Bode, 2011) FLP recombinase from the Saccharomyces cerevisiae 2μ plasmid
  12059..12092   -  protein_bind   FRT (minimal): supports FLP-mediated excision but not integration (Turan and Bode, 2011) FLP recombinase from the Saccharomyces cerevisiae 2μ plasmid
  12347..13708   -  CDS            BNA5: KYNU_YEAST - Experimental evidence at protein level: Swiss-Prot protein existence level 1. Catalyzes the cleavage of L-kynurenine (L-Kyn) and L-3- hydroxykynurenine (L-3OHKyn) into anthranilic acid (AA) and 3- hydroxyanthranilic acid (3-OHAA), respectively. From Saccharomyces cerevisiae (strain ATCC 204508 / S288c) (Baker's yeast).
  13995..14147   +  CDS            APS3 (fragment): AP3S_YEAST - Also known as YKS7. Experimental evidence at protein level: Swiss-Prot protein existence level 1. Part of the AP-3 complex, an adaptor-related complex which is not clathrin-associated. The complex is associated with the Golgi region as well as more peripheral structures. It facilitates the budding of vesicles from the Golgi membrane and may be directly involved in trafficking to the vacuole. Required for the transport via the ALP pathway, which directs the transport of the cargo proteins PHO8 and VAM3 to the vacuole. From Saccharomyces cerevisiae (strain ATCC 204508 / S288c) (Bake
  14151..14169   -  promoter       T3 promoter: promoter for bacteriophage T3 RNA polymerase
  14212..14234   -  protein_bind   lac operator (fragment): The lac repressor binds to the lac operator to inhibit transcription in E. coli. This inhibition can be relieved by adding lactose or isopropyl-β-D-thiogalactopyranoside (IPTG). lac repressor encoded by lacI
  14238..14268   -  promoter       lac promoter: promoter for the E. coli lac operon
  14283..14304   -  protein_bind   CAP binding site: CAP binding activates transcription in the presence of cAMP. E. coli catabolite activator protein
  14317..14409   -  CDS            lacI (fragment): lac repressor; lacI; The lac repressor binds to the lac operator to inhibit transcription in E. coli. This inhibition can be relieved by adding lactose or isopropyl-β-D-thiogalactopyranoside (IPTG).
  14592..15180   -  rep_origin     ori: high-copy-number ColE1/pMB1/pBR322/pUC origin of replication
  15351..16211   -  CDS            AmpR: β-lactamase; bla; confers resistance to ampicillin, carbenicillin, and related antibiotics
  16212..16316   -  promoter       AmpR promoter: bla
>Addgene plasmid #111429 | pV1200 | addgene full sequence | sequence record 212464 | Addgene NGS Result
CCCGAAAAGTGCCACCTAAATTGTAAGCGTTAATATTTTGTTAAAATTCGCGTTAAATTTTTGTTAAATC
AGCTCATTTTTTAACCAATAGGCCGAAATCGGCAAAATCCCTTATAAATCAAAAGAATAGACCGAGATAG
GGT
[37 nt withheld, positions 144-180]
AAAGAACGTGGACTCCAACGTCAAAGG
[49 nt withheld, positions 208-256]
T
[91 nt withheld, positions 258-348]
G
[124 nt withheld, positions 350-473]
CCCATTCGCCATTCAGGCTGCGCAACTGTTGGGAAGGGCGATCGGTGCGGGCCTCTTCGCTATTACGCCA
GCTGGCGAAAGGGGGATGTGCTGCAAGGCGATTAAGTTGGGTAACGCCAGGGTTTTCCCAGTCACGACGT
TGTAAAACGACGGCCAGTGAGCGCGCGTAATACGACTCACTATAGGGCGAATTGAGGCCTGCATGCGGTA
CCTGCCACTACTACCACTGGGAGTTTCGTTCTTCTCGATACTATTAGCTTTACTTCCTGCACTAGCAGTG
GTTGGATCAACAGAATCTTCATAATCATCAAAATCGTCTTTTGAAGACCCCCCGTTTGATGTATGGCCCT
GTCTTTTCATCAAACTTTTTATATAGTTGACTGAACTGAGGCTAAATATGTGATCATCTTCACTATAGAC
AATCTTTCTCTTATTTGCACCACCGCCACCACCAGTCTTTGAGAAATTCTCAAAACCTTTTACGATATTA
CCAAGCGGGCTCTCTTCGAAATAATCTATCTCTTTTTGATATATCGAATCCTCTAGCGTGGTTAGCTTTC
TAGTTAGTTCTTGCTTCTTAAGAATTTGCTGGATTAGTTTATTTTTCAATTCAACGTATTTCTCAGAGTC
ATCTTTAGATTTTGATGAAGATGTGCGTTCATTCGCTATATCCTTCTTGGTCGTGTCTTTTCGATCCTCC
TTGGCTGGCACTGAACTCGTCTTTTTTGGCGTTGCTGTTCCAGACAGACTTATCTCATTAGATTTGGAAC
TTGTGGGTTTAACATCATTTGCATCTTTAGTAGACATGATTGTGTAATACCGTGATTGTTTGTTTTGAAA
GGTCTGTCATATTTCTATCAATTTCAAAACAAAATGTTCATCAGAAAAAAGCCAAAAATGTCTCTTCTAG
CTTCTTAGTGGTGTCGCAAAATACACAATGTCGCTCAACAATCCACATTCCCGGCGCATAGCTCAAATCA
CATGACTACAGCTAACAATTACACAAAAAAATTCTCTTTTCGATGTAGCAACTATCTTCAACTAAAACAT
TTTCTCCTTCGGCCCATGATTGTCCTCCGGGTCGACAGCAAGCCGTTACAATTGAGATGGAAAGCGACCT
ACCTTCACTCGATAAGGTGCTTAATTGTACTTCATATAAATCTGGCCCGGATCTAAACAAATGAGTTCCA
TTAAGCCGTGGGTTCTCAATTAGGGTTTTTGTTTTTGATTTAGAAAAAAGAGATCAAGATTTGTTTACAG
GTGATGCCTTTTTTTAGAACTTATGCGTTGCAAAAGTTGACTAACGATTTCTATAAGGTGATCCACACTA
ATTATACAAACGTACAAACAGACATACTTTTCCTGCGTTCACCTGATGTTGGCCAGATTTCTCTCTTCAT
TGCATAGAACATAACCACACTAGGGCAACAGAAAAAAAAAAAAAAAGTGCATCGGGAAGTTGTGTTCCAT
TCATTATATGTCTACTACTGCATATGAGTAGCCCACCCACCACCACCATAGTAAGTTTTTGTGTATGCGC
GCCGTCAGGTTATTTCATTTCTGAATTTTTCAACCACCTTACTCCCTTTATTGTTGATTGACAATTTTGC
TCACAGTAAGATCTTTTAGACTCCAATTAATATAAAATAAGTCTGATTTTCCAATTCCTGTTTTTTCTTT
TTTTTTCTGTTTCTATTTCTTTCCTTTTCTCCCTTTTTTTTAATTCTTCATTCAATCATCAATTGATAAT
TCAGGAATATTACAACCCGGGATGGATAAAAAGTATAGTATTGGTTTAGATATTGGTACTAACTCTGTGG
GTTGGGCAGTTATCACTGACGAATATAAAGTTCCATCAAAGAAATTTAAGGTGTTAGGTAACACTGACAG
ACACTCAATAAAAAAGAATCTTATCGGTGCTCTTTTGTTCGACTCCGGTGAAACTGCCGAGGCTACACGT
TTAAAAAGAACAGCAAGAAGAAGATATACCCGTAGAAAAAATAGAATATGTTATTTACAAGAAATCTTTT
CTAATGAAATGGCTAAAGTTGATGATTCCTTTTTCCATAGATTGGAAGAGTCATTTTTGGTTGAAGAAGA
CAAAAAGCATGAGAGACATCCAATCTTTGGGAATATAGTTGATGAAGTGGCTTACCATGAAAAATATCCT
ACCATTTATCATTTAAGAAAGAAATTGGTAGATTCAACTGATAAAGCTGACCTTAGATTAATCTATTTAG
CACTTGCCCATATGATTAAATTTAGAGGTCATTTTTTGATTGAAGGTGATTTGAACCCAGATAATTCTGA
CGTGGATAAATTATTTATTCAATTAGTCCAAACCTACAACCAATTATTTGAGGAAAATCCAATTAATGCT
AGTGGTGTCGATGCCAAAGCTATATTATCAGCCAGATTATCAAAATCTAGACGTTTGGAAAATTTGATTG
CCCAATTGCCAGGAGAAAAAAAGAATGGATTATTTGGAAACTTGATCGCATTATCATTGGGTTTGACACC
AAATTTTAAATCTAATTTTGATTTAGCTGAAGATGCTAAATTACAATTATCAAAAGACACCTATGACGAC
GATTTGGACAATTTACTTGCTCAAATTGGTGATCAATATGCAGATTTGTTCTTAGCTGCTAAAAACTTAT
CTGATGCTATTTTGTTGTCTGATATTTTGAGAGTGAACACAGAAATAACCAAAGCTCCATTATCAGCATC
TATGATCAAACGTTATGATGAACACCATCAGGATTTGACTTTATTGAAAGCTTTGGTGAGACAACAATTG
CCAGAGAAGTATAAAGAAATCTTTTTCGATCAATCTAAAAACGGGTATGCAGGTTATATTGATGGGGGTG
CCTCCCAAGAGGAATTTTACAAATTTATAAAACCTATTTTAGAAAAGATGGATGGGACTGAGGAACTTTT
GGTCAAATTGAACAGAGAAGATTTGTTACGTAAACAGAGAACTTTTGATAATGGTAGTATACCTCACCAA
ATTCATTTGGGTGAGTTGCATGCAATTTTAAGAAGACAAGAAGATTTTTATCCATTTTTAAAAGATAATA
GAGAAAAAATCGAGAAAATTTTAACCTTTAGAATTCCATACTATGTTGGGCCTTTGGCTAGAGGTAATTC
AAGATTTGCCTGGATGACACGTAAATCAGAAGAAACTATTACCCCTTGGAATTTTGAAGAGGTTGTTGAT
AAAGGAGCATCAGCACAGAGTTTTATTGAAAGAATGACCAATTTCGATAAAAACTTACCAAATGAAAAAG
TTTTACCAAAACATTCCTTGTTATACGAATATTTTACTGTTTACAATGAACTTACAAAGGTTAAATATGT
TACTGAAGGTATGCGTAAGCCAGCCTTTTTATCTGGAGAACAGAAAAAGGCAATAGTTGATTTATTGTTT
AAAACAAATAGAAAAGTTACTGTTAAACAATTAAAAGAAGATTACTTTAAGAAAATTGAATGTTTTGATT
CAGTTGAAATCAGTGGTGTTGAAGACAGATTTAATGCTAGTTTAGGAACTTACCATGATTTACTTAAAAT
TATCAAAGATAAAGATTTCTTGGATAACGAAGAAAATGAAGACATTTTAGAAGACATTGTTTTAACCTTA
ACTTTATTCGAAGATAGAGAGATGATTGAAGAACGTTTGAAGACTTATGCACATTTGTTTGACGATAAAG
TGATGAAACAGTTGAAAAGAAGACGTTATACTGGATGGGGTAGATTGTCTCGTAAATTGATCAATGGAAT
TAGAGATAAACAAAGTGGTAAAACTATCTTGGACTTTTTGAAATCTGACGGATTTGCTAATAGAAATTTC
ATGCAATTGATCCACGACGATAGTTTGACATTTAAAGAAGACATCCAAAAGGCCCAAGTGAGTGGGCAAG
GTGATTCATTACATGAACATATTGCAAATTTAGCCGGATCTCCTGCTATTAAGAAAGGGATATTACAAAC
TGTTAAAGTTGTGGATGAATTAGTGAAAGTAATGGGAAGACATAAACCTGAAAACATTGTCATTGAGATG
GCAAGAGAAAATCAAACTACACAAAAAGGACAGAAAAATAGTAGAGAACGTATGAAAAGAATAGAAGAGG
GTATTAAAGAATTGGGTAGTCAAATATTGAAAGAACACCCAGTGGAAAATACCCAGTTGCAAAATGAAAA
ATTATATCTTTACTACCTTCAAAATGGACGTGATATGTATGTTGATCAGGAATTAGATATAAATAGACTT
TCAGATTATGATGTAGATCATATAGTTCCACAATCTTTCTTGAAAGATGATTCCATAGACAATAAAGTAT
TAACTAGAAGTGATAAAAATAGAGGTAAAAGTGATAATGTCCCAAGTGAGGAAGTCGTCAAAAAGATGAA
AAATTACTGGCGTCAACTTTTGAATGCTAAATTAATTACTCAAAGAAAATTTGATAATTTGACTAAAGCA
GAAAGAGGTGGGCTTTCTGAATTAGATAAAGCCGGGTTCATTAAAAGACAATTGGTCGAAACTAGACAAA
TTACTAAACATGTTGCCCAAATTTTAGATTCCCGTATGAACACTAAGTATGACGAAAATGATAAGTTAAT
ACGTGAGGTTAAAGTCATTACTTTAAAATCAAAACTTGTCTCTGATTTCAGAAAGGATTTCCAATTCTAT
AAAGTTAGAGAAATTAATAATTATCATCATGCTCATGATGCATATTTGAATGCTGTAGTTGGAACTGCTT
TAATCAAGAAATACCCTAAATTAGAATCTGAATTTGTATATGGTGATTACAAAGTCTATGATGTTAGAAA
GATGATTGCTAAATCAGAACAAGAAATTGGTAAAGCTACAGCTAAATACTTCTTTTACTCTAACATTATG
AATTTCTTTAAAACAGAAATTACTTTGGCAAACGGTGAAATTAGAAAAAGACCTCTTATTGAAACAAATG
GTGAGACTGGAGAGATAGTTTGGGACAAAGGGCGTGATTTCGCTACTGTTAGAAAAGTTTTATCAATGCC
ACAAGTTAACATTGTAAAGAAAACAGAGGTTCAAACTGGTGGTTTCTCAAAAGAAAGTATTTTGCCTAAA
AGAAATAGTGATAAATTGATTGCCAGAAAAAAGGATTGGGATCCAAAGAAATATGGTGGTTTCGACTCAC
CAACCGTAGCCTATTCTGTTTTGGTTGTGGCAAAGGTTGAAAAGGGTAAAAGTAAAAAGCTTAAATCAGT
AAAAGAACTTTTGGGTATTACAATAATGGAAAGAAGTTCCTTTGAAAAGAACCCTATTGATTTTTTGGAA
GCTAAAGGTTATAAGGAAGTAAAGAAGGACTTAATAATCAAATTGCCTAAATATTCTTTATTTGAATTAG
AAAATGGGAGAAAAAGAATGTTGGCTTCTGCTGGAGAATTGCAAAAGGGTAATGAATTAGCATTGCCTTC
CAAATATGTTAACTTCTTGTATTTAGCTTCACACTATGAAAAGTTGAAAGGGTCACCAGAAGATAACGAG
CAAAAACAATTATTTGTTGAACAACACAAACACTACTTAGATGAGATTATAGAACAAATTAGTGAATTCA
GTAAAAGAGTGATATTAGCTGATGCAAATTTAGATAAAGTTTTGTCAGCCTATAACAAACATAGAGATAA
GCCAATTAGAGAACAAGCAGAAAACATTATTCACTTATTTACCCTTACCAATTTAGGAGCACCTGCTGCT
TTCAAGTATTTTGATACAACAATTGATCGTAAAAGATATACCTCAACAAAAGAAGTCTTAGACGCCACCT
TAATTCATCAATCAATCACTGGATTGTATGAGACAAGAATTGATTTGTCTCAATTGGGTGGTGATGAAGG
GGCTGATCCTAAGAAGAAAAGAAAAGTTGATCCAAAGAAAAAGCGTAAGGTGGATCCTAAGAAAAAGAGA
AAGGTTGACTACAAAGACCATGACGGTGATTATAAAGATCATGACATCGACTACAAGGATGACGATGACA
AGTGATAATGACTGCAGAGATCCATCGACCTGCCGCCAAGCTAATTCCGGGCGAATTTCTGTCGAGTCAT
GTAATTAGTTATGTCACGCTTACATTCACGCCCTCCCCCCACATCCGCTCTAACCGAAAAGGAAGGAGTT
AGACAACCTGAAGTCTAGGTCCCTATTTATTTTTTTATAGTTATGTTAGTATTAAGAACGTTATTTATAT
TTCAAATTTTTCTTTTTTTTCTGTACAGACGCGTGTACGCATGTAACATTATACTGAAAACCTTGCTTGA
GAAGGTTTTGGGACGCTCGAAGGCTTTAATTTGCGGCCGGGCCCCCCCTCGAGGAAGTTCCTATACTTTC
TAGAGAATAGGAACTTCGGATCCACTAGTTCTAGATTTTTGCAAGCATTTAAATATTGCCAAGTAAAAAC
TTCAAATTTTCTTTCCCCTTGGAACTTTGACTTTATTTTTTTGACAGATTATTTTGACACACACACACCA
AATGTGTTACCCCTTAAAACAAAAAAACACTTTTTTACAATTTCTTGGTATCCAGAATCATTCTAAGCAT
CATTCAATTATAATTTCAATCCAAAAAAGTAGTTTTAGTTTGACTTGAAACGTCAACAAACACAAATTTC
AAATCATAACCTCTCCTGTTGCCTGTCAACAACACACCATAAGGAGAAGGAATAGGAGGAGGAGGAGATA
GAAACTTGCACGGCACCACAAAACACAAAATTGATTTCAACCAATACGGTGACAACAACAATAGATTTCC
GATAGAAATAATGATTATCGGAATAAGCTAGCTTTGCTTTGCTTTGCTTTGCTTTTTGACTTGCTCTAAT
TTTTCGAAAATAATAATGGAGAAAAGTTCAAGGTGTTTAATGCATCAACTAAAACAGAAAATAATACATT
AGACTAAACTTTTAATCTTTCTAGTACCAATAATTCACGCGTGCGTTTTAATCCCAATCATGAAATGAAG
AAGTTATTTCCCTTTTTCTTTCATCAAAAAAGAACTAAATTATTTTTTAAATTTTAGTAAACAAAACCTG
GAAATCGGGGAAACCGGGGGAGGGGGGCAGAAGGTGAAACGGGTAATATTGATAAATTTAATCTATAATT
GATAAAGTTAAATTTAAATTGATTTGAATTGATTTGAATTGAATGAAATGCATTTGAATAAACGGCATCA
AACTAAAAAAATATAGATCACATTCATAGTAAAACGATAACAAAGAACACCACAATTTATAGCAATGATA
ATAAACATCTAAAAAGAAAAGGGTACGAGAAGGAGAATGAAAAAAAACAATAAGCTAGTTCTTAATCTGT
TCAGATATCTAATTTCAAAAAAAAGAATAGTATAAAAGGATAGTTGATTCCTCTTGGTTGTTGAAAATTT
GAATGATATCAATCAATTAATCAATCAAATAACAACAACCCACTAGACATCACCATTGTCGACATGCCAC
AATTTGATATATTATGTAAAACACCACCTAAGGTGCTTGTTCGTCAGTTTGTGGAAAGGTTTGAAAGACC
TTCAGGTGAGAAAATAGCATTATGTGCTGCTGAACTAACCTATTTATGTTGGATGATTACACATAACGGA
ACAGCAATCAAGAGAGCCACATTCATGAGCTATAATACTATCATAAGCAATTCGTTGAGTTTCGATATTG
TCAATAAATCACTCCAGTTTAAATACAAGACGCAAAAAGCAACAATTTTGGAAGCCTCATTAAAGAAATT
GATTCCTGCTTGGGAATTTACAATTATTCCTTACTATGGACAAAAACATCAATCTGATATCACTGATATT
GTAAGTAGTTTGCAATTACAGTTCGAATCATCGGAAGAAGCAGATAAGGGGAATAGCCACAGTAAAAAAA
TGCTTAAAGCACTTCTAAGTGAGGGTGAAAGCATCTGGGAGATCACTGAGAAAATACTAAATTCGTTTGA
GTATACTTCGAGATTTACAAAAACAAAAACTTTATACCAATTCCTCTTCCTAGCTACTTTCATCAACTGT
GGAAGATTCAGCGATATTAAGAACGTTGATCCGAAATCATTTAAATTAGTCCAAAATAAGTATTTGGGAG
TAATAATCCAGTGTTTAGTGACAGAGACAAAGACAAGCGTTAGTAGGCACATATACTTCTTTAGCGCAAG
GGGTAGGATCGATCCACTTGTATATTTGGATGAATTTTTGAGGAATTCTGAACCAGTCCTAAAACGAGTA
AATAGGACCGGCAATTCTTCAAGCAATAAACAGGAATACCAATTATTAAAAGATAACTTAGTCAGATCGT
ACAATAAAGCTTTGAAGAAAAATGCGCCTTATTCAATCTTTGCTATAAAAAATGGCCCAAAATCTCACAT
TGGAAGACATTTGATGACCTCATTTCTTTCAATGAAGGGCCTAACGGAGTTGACTAATGTTGTGGGAAAT
TGGAGCGATAAGCGTGCTTCTGCCGTGGCCAGGACAACGTATACTCATCAGATAACAGCAATACCTGATC
ACTACTTCGCACTAGTTTCTCGGTACTATGCATATGATCCAATATCAAAGGAAATGATAGCATTGAAGGA
TGAGACTAATCCAATTGAGGAGTGGCAGCATATAGAACAGCTAAAGGGTAGTGCTGAAGGAAGCATACGA
TACCCCGCATGGAATGGGATAATATCACAGGAGGTACTAGACTACCTTTCATCCTACATAAATAGACGCA
TATAAGAGTGAAATTCTGGAAATCTGGAAATCTGGTTTTGTATTCTTGTTATTCTTCTTTTTGTTATTAC
ATATATAACTTGTTACTTTTTTAAAAAAATCTTTGTATATTTTATAAATATATAAAACTAAATTTAAGAA
AAAGAGAAAAATGTTTTATTTGAGAGATTGAAATTTTACTTGAATTTAGCTTAGCTTTTATAAAGTATTA
TTATGTAAAAAAACAAAACAAATATACATCAAAAAGTTAAGACTATAAAATAGCCACCCAAGGCATTTCT
ATATCTTGTTGTTGTTGTTTTCATCTTCTGTATCAGAGGAACTTATTTTATTATTTTCGTCACGGGTATT
TTCTCTTGTTTGATGATTCATCCCATTCATTCCATCATAAAATGTCGACACTGGATGGCGGCGTTAGTAT
CGAATCGACAGCAGTATAGCGACCAGCATTCACATACGATTGACGCATGATATTACTTTCTGCGCACTTA
ACTTCGCATCTGGGCAGATGATGTCGAGGCGAAAAAAAATATAAATCACGCTAACATTTGATTAAAATAG
AACAACTACAATATAAAAAAACTATACAAATGACAAGTTCTTGAAAACAAGAATCTTTTTATTGTCAGTA
CTGACTCGAGTTATTATGGACATGGCATAGACATATACAAAGCTTGTTCACCATCGGAAGCAGTACCATC
GTATAAAGCAGTATCCAAACCACACAAAGTGAAACCCATTCTTCTATAAGCATGAATAGCTGGAGCATTA
ACATTGGTAACTTCCAACCACAAATGACCAGCACCTCTTTCTCTGGCGAATTCAGTAGCCAAACCCATCA
AAGCTCTACCAACACCATGACCTCTATGTTCTGGAGCAACTTCAATATCTTCAACAGTCAATCTTCTGTT
CCAACCAGAATAAGAAACAACAACGAAACCAGCCAAATCACCATCATCACCATAAGCAACGAAAGTTCTA
GAATCTGGATCACCATCTTCACCAGCATCGGATTCATCATCGGATTCATCATCTGGGAAAACCTTAGTCA
ATGGTGGATCAACTGGAACTTCTCTCAAAGTGAAACCATCACCAGTAGCAGTAACTCTAAAAACAGTATC
GGTAGTGAAAGAACCATCCAAAGCTTCAATAGCTTCAGCATCACCTGGAACAGAAGTTCTGTATCTATAA
GCAGTATCATCCAAAGTAGTAGACATAATTGTAGGATCCGGTTGTTTATGTTCGGATGTGATGTGAGAAC
TGTATCCTAGCAAGATTTTAAAAGGAAGTATATGAAAGAAGAACCTCAGTGGCAAATCCTAACCTTTTAT
ATTTCTCTACAGGGGCGCGGCGTGGGGACAATTCAACGCGTCTGTGAGGGGAGCGTTTCCCTGCTCGCAG
GTCTGCAGCGAGGAGCCGTAATTTTTGCTTCGCGCCGTGCGGCCATCAAAATGTATGGATGCAAATGATT
ATACATGGGGATGTATGGGCTAAATGTACGGGCGACAGTCACATCATGCCCCTGAGCTGCGCACGTCAAG
ACTGTCAAGGAGGGTATTCTGGGCCTCCATGTCGCTGGCCGGGTGACCCGGCGGGGACGAGGCAAGCTTG
ATGTGCGGCCGCAGTGATTAGACTTAGTCCGTTCAAATCAAGCACAACTCTGTTCATTGTTTCAACAAGA
ATTAATTCAAAAACAGGTTCGGTGCATAATTTGCAAAAAAATATTGCAGCTTCTGTGGCTCGAACACAGT
ACCTCCAGATTTCAGGTTTGAAATACTTCAGTCTGACGCTCTCCCAGATGAGCTAAAGCTGCAATAAGAA
AACCCACGCCGGGATTCGAACCCGGAATCCTTTGATTAGAAGTCAAAAGCGATAACCATTTCGCCACGCA
GGCCTACTTGATGGGTTTGTAAATGGTCTACTTTTTCAGACCTAACAGAAATTTTAATGAAAGTCATATT
CTTATACAATAAAACTGTGTCATAAAAGCAGATATTCGACTTTCGTAGATTATATAGGACCCAAGAACTA
AAATTTAATGCCATATTATGCATTTTTAATCTGTAAAAGTGTTGTTTCCAACCTATCACAAGTACGTTCT
TGTAACTTGTGTTTGTAGGGTTGCAAATGAATCATAACAACATCTCAACAGAACATGTATAGCAAAGCTT
AGTATAAAATCAGTGTTTTGAGAGGCAATCCAAGAATGTTTACATCAAAGTTTCAATAAATATCGACCGA
AACTGAAAATCTTTTTAGGTTATTGTTCACTTTTTTGTAAATATTTAAACATTTTTTGGACCTAAAAAAA
TACAAGCACCAATTACGTACCAAGAAGCATCTAATCAACTCCCAGATCACCACTATACATTTAAAAGTCA
TTGGTCAATAACTATACTCGAGTATTGCCTCATCAAAGAAACAATCAAATATTATAGATACTCACTCCAT
CACGTGATAATTTCACTGGTATGGAAAAGTGGAAAATTTTATAAAAAAAAATTTGATGCCTTTGGCATAG
CTGAAACTTCGGCCCAATAGGATTGGAGAATATGTTTTCGCAGCGTTCTTACAATTAAATTGTGGTGGAA
GTTCGAGACTTGCGTAAACTATTTTTAATTTGGAGACGGAATTCCGTCTCGTTTTAGAGCTAGAAATAGC
AAGTTAAAATAAGGCTAGTCCGTTATCAACTTGAAAAAGTGGCACCGAGTCGGTGCTTTTTTTCTCGAGT
TTTTTTATCGAGTGTTTAAGGATAATGATAACTGAAGAGAAGAATTAGTTTTGCCGCCACCGCGTGAAGT
TCCTATTCTCTAGAAAGTATAGGAACTTCCCGCGGGAAGTTCCTATACTTTCTAGAGAATAGGAACTTCA
CGCGGGTTTGCCTCTGATTAAATAAAAAAAAGCTGGTGCTTTTTTTTCTTTTATAGGAACATCTTGAATA
TATGAACTAATTAAATGATAATTTTTTACCCATCTTTACTCTTAATCACTGAGCTGCAGTCAAAGAAAAA
GGGATACAGCACCTGGTGAAGAGATGAACGGAGACTAACTTAGACGCGTTGATTCTTTTCAATTGCACAT
TTTATTAATCGATGCTAACGTCTATTTACATATATTCTTTAGAGATATTATCTAGGGCTTCAAATAATCT
CTGGACAGCAATAAAAGTCTCTTCAAAAGTATTGTATAACGGCAATGGGGCTAATCTGATTACATCTGGT
CTTCTTTCGTCACAGATTATAGCATGATCATGCAAGTACGCATTAACTCGTTCCATGACGTTCTTGCCCT
TTTCATCGAAATGCGGTTGAAACATAATGGACAATTGACATCCTCTTTCAGCTGGATTCAAAGGAGTTAA
AATTTTAAACCCAAATTTGGAGTTTGATGTACTGGATTGTGGTATGTAATACTTGGAATTCGTCAATAGA
TCCTGTAAAAATTGAGTCAAAGCAACACTTTTTTCACGAAGTTTAGATACTCCACCCACTTTAGCATACA
CTTCCAATGACGACTTCACAGCAACAACATCAAGAACAGAAGGATTTGACTGTCTGTAAGAAAGAGCCGA
GTTTATTGGATCAAACTCTTCTAACATTTTGAATCGTTCTTGGGAGTTATTGCCCCACCAACCAGCTAGT
CTAGGAACGAAACTGCTCTTCTTGTTCTCTATAGTGTATTTTTCATGCACAAAAATTCCACCTATGGCTC
CAGGTCCCGAGTTTAAATATTTGTAGGAACACCAAGCAGCAAAATCTACTCCCCAATCATGTAAATTTAA
TGGAACATTCCCAACTGCATGGGCAAGATCCCACCCAACTTTAATTTGTTGGCTCTTTTCCTTAGCGTAT
TTAGTTATTTCCTCTATCTTGAAAAATTGACCAGTGTAGTATTGGATACCAGGAAAACACACTAGAGCCA
ATTCATCCAGGTTCTCATCTATAGCCTTGATTATTCTTTCTGTTTTAATATAAGTTTCACCAGGTTGAAC
TTCCAATTGAATCAAATGTTTCTCGTCGTATCCGAACAATTTAACAATGTTCAAAAATGCATAGTAGTCA
GAAGGAAATGCTTGTTTTTCAAATAAAATTTTGGTTCTTTTCCCCTCAGGTTTGTAAAAATGGATCAACA
ATGCATTCAAGTTTGCTGTTAAAGAACCCATAACTGCAACTTCGTTTTCCTTTGCACCAACAATGGGGGC
TATTAATGGTAATAAGGGTAAATCGATGTCTACCCACGGTGTTAACAGTTTGTCAGGATGATTGAAATGA
GACTCAACCCCTCGTTCAACCCATGCATTCAATTCATCATTGATAGCTTTCTTTGTATTCTTAGGCATCA
ACCCAAGAGAGTTTCCACATAAATAAATAGACTCAGTTGATGACTCATATTTATTATTTTTGATACCTAA
TGATCCAAAAGTTGGTATGGCAAACTCATTTTTAAAAGTTGGGAACTTTTTGTCCAATTTCTTTGCCTCG
GCTAATGACATCTGATAATAAAATGGGGTTGGAGTAGTTGGTGGTATAACCGGAGAGATAGAATTGAAGA
AAAAAATCGGAAACAACAAAAAAAGTTGATACCCAGTATTATGTGGGAGATAATTGCGAATGGTGGAAAA
AAAAAAGACGCCTTTGGGCCTCAACAACAATTCTAACAGCTTGAGAGCTTTACAATCGAGAAACTATGAT
TCATTCCGTTTTAATATGTATGTACTTAGTAAACTCGTGAATTTTATTTGTGGTCTACTTTAGTACTAAC
ATAATCATTGGATAGTCAATAATGATGGTCTTCCGAGACTAATGAAATTCTATACCAAAGTCGATATTCC
AACACAGAAATTGCTCTTGCAACAAGTGCACCTGTTGATATCTACTAGATCAGCACAAGAGTGTTCGGAG
CTCGCATGCAGGCCTCAGCTTTTGTTCCCTTTAGTGAGGGTTAATTGCGCGCTTGGCGTAATCATGGTCA
TAGCTGTTTCCTGTGTGAAATTGTTATCCGCTCACAATTCCACACAACATACGAGCCGGGAGCATAAAGT
GTAAAGCCTGGGGTGCCTAATGAGTGAGCTAACTCACATTAATTGCGTTGCGCTCACTGCCCGCTTTCCA
GTCGGGAAACCTGTCGTGCCAGCTGCATTAATGAATCGGCCAACGCGCGGGGAGAGGCGGTTTGCGTATT
GGGCGCTCTTCCGCTTCCTCGCTCACTGACTCGCTGCGCTCGGTCGTTCGGCTGCGGCGAGCGGTATCAG
CTCACTCAAAGGCGGTAATACGGTTATCCACAGAATCAGGGGATAACGCAGGAAAGAACATGTGAGCAAA
AGGCCAGCAAAAGGCCAGGAACCGTAAAAAGGCCGCGTTGCTGGCGTTTTTCCATAGGCTCCGCCCCCCT
GACGAGCATCACAAAAATCGACGCTCAAGTCAGAGGTGGCGAAACCCGACAGGACTATAAAGATACCAGG
CGTTTCCCCCTGGAAGCTCCCTCGTGCGCTCTCCTGTTCCGACCCTGCCGCTTACCGGATACCTGTCCGC
CTTTCTCCCTTCGGGAAGCGTGGCGCTTTCTCATAGCTCACGCTGTAGGTATCTCAGTTCGGTGTAGGTC
GTTCGCTCCAAGCTGGGCTGTGTGCACGAACCCCCCGTTCAGCCCGACCGCTGCGCCTTATCCGGTAACT
ATCGTCTTGAGTCCAACCCGGTAAGACACGACTTATCGCCACTGGCAGCAGCCACTGGTAACAGGATTAG
CAGAGCGAGGTATGTAGGCGGTGCTACAGAGTTCTTGAAGTGGTGGCCTAACTACGGCTACACTAGAAGA
ACAGTATTTGGTATCTGCGCTCTGCTGAAGCCAGTTACCTTCGGAAAAAGAGTTGGTAGCTCTTGATCCG
GCAAACAAACCACCGCTGGTAGCGGTGGTTTTTTTGTTTGCAAGCAGCAGATTACGCGCAGAAAAAAAGG
ATCTCAAGAAGATCCTTTGATCTTTTCTACGGGGTCTGACGCTCAGTGGAACGAAAACTCACGTTAAGGG
ATTTTGGTCATGAGATTATCAAAAAGGATCTTCACCTAGATCCTTTTAAATTAAAAATGAAGTTTTAAAT
CAATCTAAAGTATATATGAGTAAACTTGGTCTGACAGTTACCAATGCTTAATCAGTGAGGCACCTATCTC
AGCGATCTGTCTATTTCGTTCATCCATAGTTGCCTGACTCCCCGTCGTGTAGATAACTACGATACGGGAG
GGCTTACCATCTGGCCCCAGTGCTGCAATGATACCGCGAGACCCACGCTCACCGGCTCCAGATTTATCAG
CAATAAACCAGCCAGCCGGAAGGGCCGAGCGCAGAAGTGGTCCTGCAACTTTATCCGCCTCCATCCAGTC
TATTAATTGTTGCCGGGAAGCTAGAGTAAGTAGTTCGCCAGTTAATAGTTTGCGCAACGTTGTTGCCATT
GCTACAGGCATCGTGGTGTCACGCTCGTCGTTTGGTATGGCTTCATTCAGCTCCGGTTCCCAACGATCAA
GGCGAGTTACATGATCCCCCATGTTGTGCAAAAAAGCGGTTAGCTCCTTCGGTCCTCCGATCGTTGTCAG
AAGTAAGTTGGCCGCAGTGTTATCACTCATGGTTATGGCAGCACTGCATAATTCTCTTACTGTCATGCCA
TCCGTAAGATGCTTTTCTGTGACTGGTGAGTACTCAACCAAGTCATTCTGAGAATAGTGTATGCGGCGAC
CGAGTTGCTCTTGCCCGGCGTCAATACGGGATAATACCGCGCCACATAGCAGAACTTTAAAAGTGCTCAT
CATTGGAAAACGTTCTTCGGGGCGAAAACTCTCAAGGATCTTACCGCTGTTGAGATCCAGTTCGATGTAA
CCCACTCGTGCACCCAACTGATCTTCAGCATCTTTTACTTTCACCAGCGTTTCTGGGTGAGCAAAAACAG
GAAGGCAAAATGCCGCAAAAAAGGGAATAAGGGCGACACGGAAATGTTGAATACTCATACTCTTCCTTTT
TCAATATTATTGAAGCATTTATCAGGGTTATTGTCTCATGAGCGGATACATATTTGAATGTATTTAGAAA
AATAAACAAATAGGGGTTCCGCGCACATTTC
